>Addgene plasmid #218603 | pJJB719 | addgene full sequence | sequence record 432644 | Addgene NGS Result
AAGAGGATGTCCAATATTTTTTTTAAGGAATAAGGATACTTCAAGACTAGATTCCCCCCTGCATTCCCAT
CAGAACCGTAAACCTTGGCGCTTTCCTTGGGAAGTATTCAAGAAGTGCCTTGTCCGGTTTCTGTGGCTCA
CAAACCAGCGCGCCCGATATGGCTTTCTTTTCACTTATGAATGTACCAGTACGGGACAATTAGAACGCTC
CTGTAACAATCTCTTTGCAAATGTGGGGTTACATTCTAACCATGTCACACTGCTGACGAAATTCAAAGTA
AAAAAAAATGGGACCACGTCTTGAGAACGATAGATTTTCTTTATTTTACATTGAACAGTCGTTGTCTCAG
CGCGCTTTATGTTTTCATTCATACTTCATATTATAAAATAACAAAAGAAGAATTTCATATTCACGCCCAA
GAAATCAGGCTGCTTTCCAAATGCAATTGACACTTCATTAGCCATCACACAAAACTCTTTCTTGCTGGAG
CTTCTTTTAAAAAAGACCTCAGTACACCAAACACGTTACCCGACCTCGTTATTTTACGACAACTATGATA
AAATTCTGAAGAAAAAATAAAAAAATTTTCATACTTCTTGCTTTTATTTAAACCATTGAATGATTTCTTT
TGAACAAAACTACCTGTTTCACCAAAGGAAATAGAAAGAAAAAATCAATTAGAAGAAAACAAAAAACAAA
AGATCTATGAATGAAAACGAGTACGATAATTTTGATGATTTGGATGACCTTTTAGATGAAGATCCCACTA
AACTGGATGAAGCAGAGCCCGATGATGTGCAAGCGAAGGGTTCTGTGTACAACGATAGTGAAAACAAAGA
GAAGAATGCCGAAAGTAAGGACAGTGATGGCGTACAGGTAGCTAATGAATCTGAAGAGGACCCAGAATTG
AAAGAAATGATGGTAGATTTGCAAAATGAGTTCGCAAATTTGATGAAAAATAACGGTAACGAGAATAATG
TCAAAACAGAAGATTTTAATAAACTGATTAGTGCTCTAGAAGAGGCAGCTAAAGTACCTCATCAACAGAT
GGAGCAAGGATGTAGTAGTTTGAAAAGTAACAGCACTGATAAAGGGACCGTGAATGGTAGCAATCCGGGA
TTTAAAAACATTGTTTCCAATACGCTAGACAGGTTAAAGGAAAATGGTAATAAAGTTGATACATCCCTAG
CCGAAGAAACCAAGGAATCTCAACGCAGTGGCCAAAATAATAATATTGATGATATATTGTCACAATTATT
AGATCAAATGGTAGCATCTGGTGGAAAAGAAAGTGCAGAAAATCAATTTGATCTAAAAGATGGGGAGATG
GACGACGCAATAACAAAAATACTTGATCAAATGACGTCAAAAGAAGTATTATATGAGCCTATGAAAGAAA
TGCGTAGTGAGTTCGGTGTTTGGTTTCAAGAAAACGGTGAAAATGAGGAACATAAGGAAAAGATAGGCAC
CTACAAGAGGCAATTTAATATCGTAGACGAAATTGTAAATATTTATGAATTGAAAGATTATGACGAGCTA
AAGCATAAAGATCGTGTTACTGAACTTTTGGACGAATTAGAACAGCTTGGTGATAGCCCTATTAGAAGTG
CGAACAGCCCCCTAAAACACGGTAATGAAGAAGAAGAACTCATGAAAATGTTGGAAATTGATGGTAATGA
TCCGAACTTGGGGAACCTTGATAAGGAATTAACCGACGGTTGCAAACAACAATAAGGATCCTAACTCGAG
GCGAATTTCTTATGATTTATGATTTTTATTATTAAATAAGTTATAAAAAAAATAAGTGTATACAAATTTT
AAAGTGACTCTTAGGTTTTAAAACGAAAATTCTTATTCTTGAGTAACTCTTTCCTGTAGGTCAGGTTGCT
TTCTCAGGTATAGCATGAGGTCGCTCTTATTGACCACACCTCTACCGGCATGCCGAGCAAATGCCTGCAA
ATCGCTCCCCATTTCGCTGGAAATCTGCTCGTCAGTGGTGCTCACACTGACGAATCATGTACAGATCATA
CCGATGACTGCCTGGCGACTCACAACTAAGCAAGACAGCCGGAACCAGCGCCGGCGAACACCACTGCATA
TATGGCATATCACAACAGTCCACGTCTCAAGCAGTTACAGAGATGTTACGAACCACTAGTGCACTGCAGT
ACATCGAGGAGAACTTCTAGTATATCTACATACCTAATATTATTGCCTTATTAAAAATGGAATCCCAACA
ATTACATCAAAATCCACATTCTCTTCAAAATCAATTGTCCTGTACTTCCTTGTTCATGTGTGTTCAAAAA
CGTTATATTTATAGGATAATTATACTCTATTTCTCAACAAGTAATTGGTTGTTTGGCCGAGCGGTCTAAG
GCGCCTGATTCAAGAAATATCTTGACCGCAGTTAACTGTGGGAATACTCAGGTATCGTAAGATGCAAGAG
TTCGAATCTCTTAGCAACCATTATTTTTTTCCTCAACATAACGAGAACACACAGGGGCGCTATCGCACAG
AATCAAATTCGATGACTGGAAATTTTTTGTTAATTTCAGAGGTCGCCTGACGCATATACCTTTTTCAACT
GAAAAATTGGGAGAAAAAGGAAAGGTGAGAGCGCCGGAACCGGCTTTTCATATAGAATAGAGAAGCGTTC
ATGACTAAATGCTTGCATCACAATACTTGAAGTTGACAATATTATTTAAGGACCTATTGTTTTTTCCAAT
AGGTGGTTAGCAATCGTCTTACTTTCTAACTTTTCTTACCTTTTACATTTCAGCAATATATATATATATA
TTTCAAGGATATACCATTCTAATGTCTGCCCCTAAGAAGATCGTCGTTTTGCCAGGTGACCACGTTGGTC
AAGAAATCACAGCCGAAGCCATTAAGGTTCTTAAAGCTATTTCTGATGTTCGTTCCAATGTCAAGTTCGA
TTTCGAAAATCATTTAATTGGTGGTGCTGCTATCGATGCTACAGGTGTTCCACTTCCAGATGAGGCGCTG
GAAGCCTCCAAGAAGGCTGATGCCGTTTTGTTAGGTGCTGTGGGTGGTCCTAAATGGGGAACCGGTAGTG
TTAGACCTGAACAAGGTTTACTAAAAATCCGTAAAGAACTTCAATTGTACGCCAACTTAAGACCATGTAA
CTTTGCATCCGACTCTCTTTTAGACTTATCTCCAATCAAGCCACAATTTGCTAAAGGTACTGACTTCGTT
GTTGTCAGAGAATTAGTGGGAGGTATTTACTTTGGTAAGAGAAAGGAAGACGATGGTGATGGTGTCGCTT
GGGATAGTGAACAATACACCGTTCCAGAAGTGCAAAGAATCACAAGAATGGCCGCTTTCATGGCCCTACA
ACATGAGCCACCATTGCCTATTTGGTCCTTGGATAAAGCTAATGTTTTGGCCTCTTCAAGATTATGGAGA
AAAACTGTGGAGGAAACCATCAAGAACGAATTTCCTACATTGAAGGTTCAACATCAATTGATTGATTCTG
CCGCCATGATCCTAGTTAAGAACCCAACCCACCTAAATGGTATTATAATCACCAGCAACATGTTTGGTGA
TATCATCTCCGATGAAGCCTCCGTTATCCCAGGTTCCTTGGGTTTGTTGCCATCTGCGTCCTTGGCCTCT
TTGCCAGACAAGAACACCGCATTTGGTTTGTACGAACCATGCCACGGTTCTGCTCCAGATTTGCCAAAGA
ATAAGGTCAACCCTATCGCCACTATCTTGTCTGCTGCAATGATGTTGAAATTGTCATTGAACTTGCCTGA
AGAAGGTAAGGCCATTGAAGATGCAGTTAAAAAGGTTTTGGATGCAGGTATCAGAACTGGTGATTTAGGT
GGTTCCAACAGTACCACCGAAGTCGGTGATGCTGTCGCCGAAGAAGTTAAGAAAATCCTTGCTTAAAAAG
ATTCTCTTTTTTTATGATATTTGTACATAAACTTTATAAATGAAATTCATAATAGAAACGACACGAAATT
ACAAAATGGAATATGTTCATAGGGTAGACGAAACTATATACGCAATCTACATACATTTATCAAGAAGGAG
AAAAAGGAGGATGTAAAGGAATACAGGTAAGCAAATTGATACTAATGGCTCAACGTGATAAGGAAAAAGA
ATTGCACTTTAACATTAATATTGACAAGGAGGAGGGCACCACACAAAAAGTTAGGTGTAACAGAAAATCA
TGAAACTATGATTCCTAATTTATATATTGGAGGATTTTCTCTAAAAAAAAAAAAATACAACAAATAAAAA
ACACTCAATGACCTGACCATTTGATGGAGTTTAAGTCAATACCTTCTTGAACCATTTCCCATAATGGTGA
AAGTTCCCTCAAGAATTTTACTCTGTCAGAAACGGCCTTAACGACGTAGTCGAGAGTACTCGTATCGCAT
GTCGGTGCGACACGAAATTACAAAATGGAATATGTTCATAGGGTAGACGAAACTATATACGCAATCTACA
TACATTTATCAAGAAGGAGAAAAAGGAGGATGTAAAGGAATACAGGTAAGCAAATTGATACTAATGGCTC
AACGTGATAAGGAAAAAGAATTGCACTTTAACATTAATATTGACAAGGAGGAGGGCACCACACAAAAAGT
TAGGTGTAACAGAAAATCATGAAACTATGATTCCTAATTTATATATTGGAGGATTTTCTCTAAAAAAAAA
AAAATACAACAAATAAAAAACACTCAATGACCTGACCATTTGATGGAGTTTAAGTCAATACCTTCTTGAA
CCATTTCCCATAATGGTGAAAGTTCCCTCAAGAATTTTACTCTGTCAGAAACGGCCTTAACGACGTAGTC
GACCTCCTCTTCAGTACTAAATCTACCAATACCAAATCTGATGGAAGAATGGGCTAATGCATCATCCTTA
CCCAGCGCCGAGCGGCCGCGTGTTACAACCAATTAACCAATTCTGATTAGAAAAACTCATCGAGCATCAA
ATGAAACTGCAATTTATTCATATCAGGATTATCAATACCATATTTTTGAAAAAGCCGTTTCTGTAATGAA
GGAGAAAACTCACCGAGGCAGTTCCATAGGATGGCAAGATCCTGGTATCGGTCTGCGATTCCGACTCGTC
CAACATCAATACAACCTATTAATTTCCCCTCGTCAAAAATAAGGTTATCAAGTGAGAAATCACCATGAGT
GACGACTGAATCCGGTGAGAATGGCAAAAGCTTATGCATTTCTTTCCAGACTTGTTCAACAGGCCAGCCA
TTACGCTCGTCATCAAAATCACTCGCATCAACCAAACCGTTATTCATTCGTGATTGCGCCTGAGCGAGGC
GAAATACGCGATCGCTGTTAAAAGGACAATTACAAACAGGAATCGAATGCAACCGGCGCAGGAACACTGC
CAGCGCATCAACAATATTTTCACCTGAATCAGGATATTCTTCTAATACCTGGAATGCTGTTTTCCCGGGG
ATCGCAGTGGTGAGTAACCATGCATCATCAGGAGTACGGATAAAATGCTTGATGGTCGGAAGAGGCATAA
ATTCCGTCAGCCAGTTTAGTCTGACCATCTCATCTGTAACATCATTGGCAACGCTACCTTTGCCATGTTT
CAGAAACAACTCTGGCGCATCGGGCTTCCCATACAATCGATAGATTGTCGCACCTGATTGCCCGACATTA
TCGCGAGCCCATTTATACCCATATAAATCAGCATCCATGTTGGAATTTAATCGCGGCCTGGAGCAAGACG
TTTCCCGTTGAATATGGCTCATAACACCCCTTGTATTACTGTTTATGTAAGCAGACAGTTTTATTGTTCA
TGATGATATATTTTTATCTTGTGCAATGTAACATCAGAGATTTTGAGACACAACGTGGCTTTGTTGAATA
AATCGAACTTTTGCTGAGTTGAAGGATCAGTCATGACCAAAATCCCTTAACGTGAGTTTTCGTTCCACTG
AGCGTCAGACCCCGTAGAAAAGATCAAAGGATCTTCTTGAGATCCTTTTTTTCTGCGCGTAATCTGCTGC
TTGCAAACAAAAAAACCACCGCTACCAGCGGTGGTTTGTTTGCCGGATCAAGAGCTACCAACTCTTTTTC
CGAAGGTAACTGGCTTCAGCAGAGCGCAGATACCAAATACTGTTCTTCTAGTGTAGCCGTAGTTAGGCCA
CCACTTCAAGAACTCTGTAGCACCGCCTACATACCTCGCTCTGCTAATCCTGTTACCAGTGGCTGCTGCC
AGTGGCGATAAGTCGTGTCTTACCGGGTTGGACTCAAGACGATAGTTACCGGATAAGGCGCAGCGGTCGG
GCTGAACGGGGGGTTCGTGCACACAGCCCAGCTTGGAGCGAACGACCTACACCGAACTGAGATACCTACA
GCGTGAGCTATGAGAAAGCGCCACGCTTCCCGAAGGGAGAAAGGCGGACAGGTATCCGGTAAGCGGCAGG
GTCGGAACAGGAGAGCGCACGAGGGAGCTTCCAGGGGGAAACGCCTGGTATCTTTATAGTCCTGTCGGGT
TTCGCCACCTCTGACTTGAGCGTCGATTTTTGTGATGCTCGTCAGGGGGGCGGAGCCTATGGAAAAACGC
CAGCAACGCGGCCTTTTTACGGTTCCTGGCCTTTTGCTGGCCTTTTGCTCACATGTTCTTTCCTGCGTTA
TCCCCTGATTCTGTGGATAACCGTGCGGCCGCCAATACCCAGAAGAACAGTAAAATAAAGCAAGGTACGT
GAAATTAATATTTTTAAATGGTTCTAACCGATGCCGAAGAACTGCGCAGTCCGGTTATAACGTCTGACAT
GTCCTTTTTTGATTTGGAATCCAACCACTCAAGTGACTCTGTTCATTTACTTTGCGAAAAATATACCCAC
AAATTGCCCATCGAAAGTGAATCGCAAACCACCTTCAGACTGGCACCGACAAAGCAAAGATTATACAGAC
AGAGTACTTTATACGTACCGTTAAGTCTCAAGCAAAGGGTTTTCTTATTTACTGAACGGGTAAAGAGTAT
CTGGGCCGGCTTGCCAAGATGCAAACCGAATAAGTATTTCAAAGTTGCATTTGCCTTAGCCGTCCTGACA
CCATTGGCTATTTGGATATTTTATATTGACTTTCGTGTACATTGATCACATCGACTGTTCTATTGGCAAA
TGAACCACGGGCATTGACTATTTTTCAGGTTACTACTATATATTATCATCACGGGCAAGGATTGTACCCT
GAATTCGCATCTAGACTGATGAGACGTGGTAGAGCCACAAACAGCCGGTACAAGCAACGATCTCCAGGAC
CATCTGAATCATGCGCGGATGACACGAACTCACGACGGCGATCACAGACATTAACCCACAGTACAGACAC
TGCGACAACGTGGCAATTCGTCGCAATACAACG
Features (pLannotate 1.2.2; 10 found; start..end, strand, type, name):
    707..1732    +  CDS            PEX19: PEX19_YEAST - Also known as PAS12. Experimental evidence at protein level: Swiss-Prot protein existence level 1. Required for proper post-translational import and stabilization of peroxisomal membrane proteins (PMPs). Acts as a cytosolic import receptor for PMPs and delivers them to the docking factor PEX3 at the peroxisomal membrane for subsequent insertion into the membrane. Acts as a chaperone in stabilizing or maintaining PMPs in the lipid bilayer. Directs PEX17, a peripheral component of the peroxisomal matrix protein translocation machinery, to peroxisomes. Stabilizes VPS1, a protein req
   1751..1938    +  terminator     ADH1 terminator: S. cerevisiae ADH1; transcription terminator for the S. cerevisiae alcohol dehydrogenase 1 (ADH1) gene
   2197..2274    +  CDS            YO192_YEAST (fragment): Experimental evidence at protein level: Swiss-Prot protein existence level 1. From Saccharomyces cerevisiae (strain ATCC 204508 / S288c) (Baker's yeast).
   2414..2821    +  promoter       LEU2 promoter: S. cerevisiae LEU2
   2822..3913    +  CDS            LEU2: LEU3_YEAST - Experimental evidence at protein level: Swiss-Prot protein existence level 1. Catalyzes the oxidation of 3-carboxy-2-hydroxy-4- methylpentanoate (3-isopropylmalate) to 3-carboxy-4-methyl-2- oxopentanoate. The product decarboxylates to 4-methyl-2 oxopentanoate. From Saccharomyces cerevisiae (strain ATCC 204508 / S288c) (Baker's yeast).
   4278..4391    -  CDS            NFS1 (fragment): NFS1_YEAST - Also known as SPL1 From Saccharomyces cerevisiae (strain ATCC 204508 / S288c) (Baker's yeast).
   4717..4908    -  CDS            NFS1 (fragment): NFS1_YEAST - Also known as SPL1 From Saccharomyces cerevisiae (strain ATCC 204508 / S288c) (Baker's yeast).
   4947..5762    -  CDS            KanR: aminoglycoside phosphotransferase; aph(3')-Ia; confers resistance to kanamycin in bacteria or G418 (Geneticin®) in eukaryotes
   5987..6575    +  rep_origin     ori: high-copy-number ColE1/pMB1/pBR322/pUC origin of replication
   6738..7112    +  CDS            YC021_YEAST: Protein predicted: Swiss-Prot protein existence level 4. From Saccharomyces cerevisiae (strain ATCC 204508 / S288c) (Baker's yeast).
