[The description below was written by a language model from this plasmid's Addgene catalogue record and pLannotate feature annotations shown in this document.]
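Description:
pJJB719 is a yeast expression plasmid built by Golden Gate assembly on an in-house backbone (TMP137) and designed for chromosomal integration rather than episomal maintenance. The feature table shows no yeast replication origin or centromere, and the depositor notes that the construct is integrated into the LEU2 locus. In E. coli it is propagated through a high-copy ColE1/pUC-type origin and selected with kanamycin via the aph(3')-Ia KanR gene. In yeast, transformants are selected by leucine prototrophy, provided by a complete LEU2 cassette consisting of its native promoter and coding sequence.

The payload is the full-length Saccharomyces cerevisiae PEX19 coding sequence, followed by the ADH1 transcription terminator. Pex19 is a cytosolic receptor and chaperone for peroxisomal membrane proteins, delivering them to Pex3 at the peroxisomal membrane for insertion. The promoter driving PEX19 is not stated in the record. About 700 nt upstream of the coding sequence is unannotated and presumably contains it, but its identity cannot be determined from the information given.

The annotation also picks up several short yeast genomic fragments, including pieces of NFS1 and a match to YC021. NFS1 lies next to LEU2 in the yeast genome, so these fragments most likely represent flanking sequence serving as homology arms for targeting the LEU2 locus, although the record does not label them as such.

The stated purpose is simply to express Pex19. The associated publication concerns increasing peroxisome capacity to compartmentalize multienzyme pathways, a setting in which a stably integrated PEX19 copy would fit.
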