Addgene plasmid #218603: pJJB719
Purpose: Express Pex19
Depositing lab: John Dueber. Depositing organization: University of California, Berkeley. Publication: ML-enhanced peroxisome capacity enables compartmentalization of multienzyme pathway. Baker JJ, Shi J, Wang S, Mujica EM, Bianco S, Capponi S, Dueber JE. Nat Chem Biol. 2024 Oct 14. doi: 10.1038/s41589-024-01759-2. PubMed 39402374.
Backbone
  Vector backbone: TMP137
  Backbone manufacturer: Internal
  Vector type: Yeast Expression
  Selectable markers: LEU2
Growth in bacteria
  Bacterial resistance: Kanamycin, 50 μg/mL
  Growth temperature: 37°C
  Growth strain: DH5alpha
  Copy number: High Copy
Gene/Insert
  Gene/Insert name: Pex19
  Species: S. cerevisiae (budding yeast)
  Cloning method: Golden Gate
Terms and licenses: Academic/Nonprofit Terms; Industry Terms: Not Available to Industry
Depositor comments: Integrated into LEU2 locus
How to cite: pJJB719 was a gift from John Dueber (Addgene plasmid # 218603 ; http://n2t.net/addgene:218603 ; RRID:Addgene_218603)
